>Addgene plasmid #214007 | pEM7069 | addgene full sequence | sequence record 424929 | Addgene NGS Result
CTCGAGGATCCCGGGTACCTGCAGCTAGCGTCGACGAAAGGCTACGGCCGTTAATTGGTCGCCTGAGAAG
TTACGGAGAGTAAAA
[114 nt withheld, positions 86-199]
TGATTTTTTCGCATATTTTTCTTGCAAAGTTGGGTTGAGCTGGCTAGATTAGCCAGCCAATCTTTTGTAT
GTCTGTACGTTTCCATTTGAGTATCCTGAAAACGGGCTTTTCAGCATGGTACGTACATATTAAATAGTAG
GAGTGCATAGTGGCCCGTATAGCAGGCATTAACATTCCTGATCAGAAACACGCCGTGATCGCGTTAACTT
CGATCTACGGTGTCGGCAAGACCCGTTCTAAAGCCATCCTGGCTGGAATTCATAAGGAGGAAAAACATAT
GGTGAGCAAAGGCGAAGCGGTGATTAAAGAATTTATGCGCTTTAAAGTGCATATGGAAGGCAGCATGAAC
GGCCATGAATTTGAAATTGAAGGCGAAGGCGAAGGCCGCCCGTATGAAGGCACCCAGACCGCGAAACTGA
AAGTGACCAAAGGCGGCCCGCTGCCGTTTAGCTGGGATATTCTGAGCCCGCAGTTTATGTATGGCAGCCG
CGCGTTTATTAAACATCCGGCGGATATTCCGGATTATTATAAACAGAGCTTTCCGGAAGGCTTTAAATGG
GAACGCGTGATGAACTTTGAAGATGGCGGCGCGGTGACCGTGACCCAGGATACCAGCCTGGAAGATGGCA
CCCTGATTTATAAAGTGAAACTGCGCGGCACCAACTTTCCGCCGGATGGCCCGGTGATGCAGAAAAAAAC
CATGGGCTGGGAAGCGAGCACCGAACGCCTGTATCCGGAAGATGGCGTGCTGAAAGGCGATATTAAAATG
GCGCTGCGCCTGAAAGATGGCGGCCGCTATCTGGCGGATTTTAAAACCACCTATAAAGCGAAAAAACCGG
TGCAGATGCCGGGCGCGTATAACGTGGATCGCAAACTGGATATTACCAGCCATAACGAAGATTATACCGT
GGTGGAACAGTATGAACGCAGCGAAGGCCGCCATAGCACCGGCGGCATGGATGAACTGTATAAAAGGCCT
GCAGCAAACGACGAAAACTACGCTGCAGCAGTTTAATAATCTAGAGGCATCAAATAAAACGAAAGGCTCA
GTCGAAAGACTGGGCCTTTCGTTTTATCTGTTGTTTGTCGGTGAACGCTCTCCTGAGTAGGACAAATCCG
CCGCCCTAGACCTAGGCGGAGATATTCCGCTTCCTCGCTCACTGACTCGCTCCGCTCGGTCGTTCGGCTG
CGGCGAGCGGTACCGGCTTACTGGCGGGGCGGAAATTTCCTGGAAGATGCCAGGAAGAAACTTAACAGGG
AAGCGATAAGGCCACGGCAGAGCCGTTTTTCCATAGGCTCCGCCCCCCTGACAAGCATCACGAAATCTGA
CGCTCAAATCAGTGGTGGCGAAACCCGACAGGACTTAAAGATACCAGGCGTTTCCCCCTGGTGGCTCCCT
CGTGCGCTCTCCTGTTCCTGCCTTTCGGTTTACCGGTGTCACTCCGCTGTTATGGCCGCGTTTATCTCAT
TCCACGCCTGACACTCGGTTCCGGGAAGGCAGTTCGCTCCAAGCTGGACTGTATGCACGAACCCCCCGTT
CAGTCCGACTGCTGCGCCTGTTCCGGTAACTATCGACTTGAGTCCAAGCCGGAAAGACACGACAAAGCGC
CACTGGCAGCAGCCACTGGTAAGAGGGTGTACAAGAGATTACTGATGCAGAGTTCTTGAAGTCAGAGCCA
AACTACGGCTAAACTGGAAGGACGAATTTGGTGGCAGCGGTCTTGTACACCCTGTTACCACGGTTCAGAA
GTTCCCCAACTTACTGAACCTTCGAAAAACCACCTCCCCAGGTGGTTTTTTCGTTTTCAGAGCAAGAGAT
TACGACGCAACGGAAAGGATCTCAAGAGGTTCATCTTACTAGTGCTTGGATTCTCACCAATAAAAAACGC
CCGGCGGCAACCGAGCGTTCTGAACAAATCCAGATGGAGTTCTGAGGTCATTACTGGATCTATCAACAGG
AGTCCAAGCGAGCTCGTAAACTTGGTCTGACAGTTACCAATGCTTAATCAGTGAGGCACCTATCTCAGCG
ATCTGTCTATTTCGTTCATCCATAGTTGCCTGACTCCCCGTCGTGTAGATAACTACGATACGGGAGGGCT
TACCATCTGGCCCCAGTGCTGCAATGATACCGCGAGACCCACGCTCACCGGCTCCAGATTTATCAGCAAT
AAACCAGCCAGCCGGAAGGGCCGAGCGCAGAAGTGGTCCTGCAACTTTATCCGCCTCCATCCAGTCTATT
AATTGTTGCCGGGAAGCTAGAGTAAGTAGTTCGCCAGTTAATAGTTTGCGCAACGTTGTTGCCATTGCTA
CAGGCATCGTGGTGTCACGCTCGTCGTTTGGTATGGCTTCATTCAGCTCCGGTTCCCAACGATCAAGGCG
AGTTACATGATCCCCCATGTTGTGCAAAAAAGCGGTTAGCTCCTTCGGTCCTCCGATCGTTGTCAGAAGT
AAGTTGGCCGCAGTGTTATCACTCATGGTTATGGCAGCACTGCATAATTCTCTTACTGTCATGCCATCCG
TAAGATGCTTTTCTGTGACTGGTGAGTACTCAACCAAGTCATTCTGAGAATAGTGTATGCGGCGACCGAG
TTGCTCTTGCCCGGCGTCAATACGGGATAATACCGCGCCACATAGCAGAACTTTAAAAGTGCTCATCATT
GGAAAACGTTCTTCGGGGCGAAAACTCTCAAGGATCTTACCGCTGTTGAGATCCAGTTCGATGTAACCCA
CTCGTGCACCCAACTGATCTTCAGCATCTTTTACTTTCACCAGCGTTTCTGGGTGAGCAAAAACAGGAAG
GCAAAATGCCGCAAAAAAGGGAATAAGGGCGACACGGAAATGTTGAATACTCATACTCTTCCTTTTTCAA
TATTATTGAAGCATTTATCAGGGTTATTGTCTCATGAGCGGATACATATTTGAATGTATTTAGAAAAATA
AACAAATAGGGGTTCCGCGCACATTTCCCCGAAAAGTGCCACCTGACGTCTAAGAAACCATTATTATCAT
GACATTAACCTATAAAAATAGGCGTATCACGAGGCCCTTTCGTCTTCAC
Features (pLannotate 1.2.2; 11 found; start..end, strand, type, name):
     86..199     +  CDS            rpmJ (sequence withheld): RL36_ECOLI - Experimental evidence at protein level: Swiss-Prot protein existence level 1. From Escherichia coli (strain K12).
    269..380     +  ncRNA          Alpha RBS: Accession: RF00140 - Alpha operon ribosome binding site
    478..1173    +  CDS            mScarlet-I: mScarlet-I is a basic (constitutively fluorescent) red fluorescent protein published in 2016, derived from synthetic construct. It is reported to be a rapidly-maturing monomer with moderate acid sensitivity.
   1183..1203    +  CDS            ssrA tag (LVA) (fragment): C-terminal peptide that mediates degradation in bacteria through the ClpXP and ClpAP proteases (McGinness et al., 2006) mutant LVA variant that confers accelerated degradation under some conditions (Andersen et al., 1998)
   1230..1316    +  terminator     rrnB T1 terminator: Escherichia coli rrnB; transcription terminator T1 from the E. coli rrnB gene
   1344..1400    -  rep_origin     RSF ori (fragment): Plasmids containing the RSF 1030 origin of replication can be propagated in E. coli cells that contain additional plasmids with compatible origins.
   1487..1831    -  rep_origin     p15A ori (fragment): Plasmids containing the medium-copy-number p15A origin of replication can be propagated in E. coli cells that contain a second plasmid with the ColE1 origin.
   1901..2002    +  ncRNA          RNAI: Accession: RF00106 - RNAI
   2069..2163    -  terminator     lambda t0 terminator: transcription terminator from phage lambda
   2193..3053    -  CDS            AmpR: β-lactamase; bla; confers resistance to ampicillin, carbenicillin, and related antibiotics
   3054..3158    -  promoter       AmpR promoter: bla
