[The description below was written by a language model from this plasmid's Addgene catalogue record and pLannotate feature annotations shown in this document.]
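Description:
pEM7069 is a small (about 3.3 kb) bacterial expression plasmid built on the pKH70-PrpsM backbone by Gibson cloning, intended for constitutive production of a destabilised red fluorescent reporter in Gram-negative bacteria. It is maintained under ampicillin selection through a β-lactamase gene driven by its own bla promoter and followed by the phage lambda t0 terminator. The annotation detects fragments matching a p15A-type origin, together with an RNAI element and a short RSF-like match. This fits the catalogue's description of a low-copy plasmid and suggests compatibility with ColE1-type plasmids, although the record does not name the origin explicitly.

The payload is a synthetic mScarlet-I coding sequence, a rapidly maturing monomeric red fluorescent protein, expressed from the PrpsM promoter. The upstream region carries sequence annotated as rpmJ and the alpha operon ribosome binding site. This is consistent with the promoter fragment being taken from the native ribosomal protein gene context upstream of rpsM, where strong growth-associated transcription would be expected. The reporter is fused at its C-terminus to an ssrA degradation tag, which targets the protein to the ClpXP and ClpAP proteases. The catalogue specifies the AAV variant, whereas the automated annotation only recognises a partial match to the related LVA tag, which probably reflects the differing terminal residues. Transcription ends at the rrnB T1 terminator.

Because the tag shortens the reporter's half-life, fluorescence follows current promoter activity more closely than a stable protein would. The plasmid belongs to a set of standardised fluorescent tools and is useful for comparing degradation tag variants or for monitoring dynamic gene expression.
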