Addgene plasmid #214007: pEM7069
Purpose: PrpsM driven expression of ssrA-tagged mScarlet-I (AAV)
Depositing lab: Marc Erhardt. Depositing organization: Humboldt-Universitaet zu Berlin. Publication: Fluorescent tools for the standardized work in Gram-negative bacteria. Delgadillo-Guevara M, Halte M, Erhardt M, Popp PF. J Biol Eng. 2024 Apr 8;18(1):25. doi: 10.1186/s13036-024-00420-9. PubMed 38589953.
Backbone
  Vector backbone: pKH70-PrpsM
  Vector type: Bacterial Expression
Growth in bacteria
  Bacterial resistance: Ampicillin, 100 μg/mL
  Growth temperature: 37°C
  Growth strain: DH5alpha
  Copy number: Low Copy
Gene/Insert
  Gene/Insert name: mScarlet-I-AAV
  Species: Synthetic
  Promoter: PrpsM
  Cloning method: Gibson Cloning
Terms and licenses: Academic/Nonprofit Terms; Industry Terms: Not Available to Industry
How to cite: pEM7069 was a gift from Marc Erhardt (Addgene plasmid # 214007 ; http://n2t.net/addgene:214007 ; RRID:Addgene_214007)
